Addgene plasmid #100797: sh-SRF
Purpose: expression of shRNA targeting SRF
Depositing lab: Joseph Gordon. Depositing organization: University of Manitoba. Publication: A conserved MADS-box phosphorylation motif regulates differentiation and mitochondrial function in skeletal, cardiac, and smooth muscle cells. Mughal W, Nguyen L, Pustylnik S, da Silva Rosa SC, Piotrowski S, Chapman D, Du M, Alli NS, Grigull J, Halayko AJ, Aliani M, Topham MK, Epand RM, Hatch GM, Pereira TJ, Kereliuk S, McDermott JC, Rampitsch C, Dolinsky VW, Gordon JW. Cell Death Dis. 2015 Oct 29;6:e1944. doi: 10.1038/cddis.2015.306. PubMed 26512955.
Backbone
  Vector backbone: pSilencer 3.0 H1
  Backbone manufacturer: Ambion
  Backbone size w/o insert (bp): 2795
  Vector type: RNAi
Growth in bacteria
  Bacterial resistance: Ampicillin, 100 μg/mL
  Growth temperature: 37°C
  Growth strain: DH5alpha
  Copy number: High Copy
Gene/Insert
  Gene/Insert name: rat SRF
  gRNA/shRNA sequence: CTGCAGCCCATGATCACCA
  Species: H. sapiens (human), R. norvegicus (rat)
  Insert size (bp): 65
  Promoter: H1
  Cloning method: Restriction Enzyme; 5′ cloning site BamHI (not destroyed); 3′ cloning site HindIII (not destroyed)
  Sequencing primers: 5′ M13
Terms and licenses: Academic/Nonprofit Terms; Industry Terms: Not Available to Industry
Depositor comments: Conserved target in human and rat
How to cite: sh-SRF was a gift from Joseph Gordon (Addgene plasmid # 100797 ; http://n2t.net/addgene:100797 ; RRID:Addgene_100797)
