[The description below was written by a language model from this plasmid's Addgene catalogue record and pLannotate feature annotations shown in this document.]
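Description:
sh-SRF is an RNAi plasmid for expressing a short hairpin RNA against serum response factor (SRF) in mammalian cells. It is catalogued as built on the Ambion pSilencer 3.0 H1 backbone. A 65 bp hairpin-encoding insert, listed as rat SRF, was cloned by restriction enzymes between BamHI and HindIII sites, both of which are retained. It sits downstream of the human H1 RNA promoter, an RNA polymerase III promoter suited to producing small, defined transcripts that fold into hairpins and are processed into siRNA. The depositor notes that the target site is conserved between human and rat, so the same construct should work in cells of either species.

In bacteria the plasmid is maintained at high copy through a ColE1/pUC-type origin and selected with ampicillin via the β-lactamase gene. The annotated full sequence also contains remnants of pUC-style cloning elements: the lac promoter and operator, a CAP binding site, and lacZα, lacI, bom and rop fragments. In addition, it shows a mammalian selection cassette in which the SV40 early promoter/enhancer drives puromycin N-acetyltransferase, followed by an SV40 polyadenylation signal. This cassette is not mentioned in the catalogue fields. The sequenced plasmid is 4,127 nt, considerably larger than the listed 2,795 bp backbone plus insert, so the actual backbone appears to be a puromycin-selectable variant rather than exactly what the catalogue states. The hairpin itself is not annotated in the feature table.

The construct is intended for SRF knockdown. The associated publication concerns MADS-box factor regulation of differentiation and mitochondrial function in skeletal, cardiac and smooth muscle cells.
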