Features (pLannotate 1.2.2; 19 found; start..end, strand, type, name):
     18..606     +  rep_origin     ori: high-copy-number ColE1/pMB1/pBR322/pUC origin of replication
    789..881     +  CDS            lacI (fragment): lac repressor; lacI; The lac repressor binds to the lac operator to inhibit transcription in E. coli. This inhibition can be relieved by adding lactose or isopropyl-β-D-thiogalactopyranoside (IPTG).
    894..915     +  protein_bind   CAP binding site: CAP binding activates transcription in the presence of cAMP. E. coli catabolite activator protein
    930..960     +  promoter       lac promoter: promoter for the E. coli lac operon
    968..984     +  protein_bind   lac operator: The lac repressor binds to the lac operator to inhibit transcription in E. coli. This inhibition can be relieved by adding lactose or isopropyl-β-D-thiogalactopyranoside (IPTG). lac repressor encoded by lacI
   1093..1183    -  promoter       H1 promoter: human H1 RNA promoter
   1186..1343    +  CDS            lacZα (fragment): LacZα fragment of β-galactosidase; lacZ fragment
   1349..1448    -  misc_feature   bom (fragment): basis of mobility region from pBR322
   1550..1585    -  CDS            rop (fragment): Rop protein, which maintains plasmids at low copy number; rop
   1680..1771    +  promoter       AmpR promoter (fragment): bla
   1771..1852    -  polyA_signal   SV40 poly(A) signal: SV40 polyadenylation signal
   1875..1958    -  CDS            large T antigen (fragment): large T antigen from SV40 (simian virus 40)
   1967..2032    -  CDS            dmpM (fragment): DMPM_STRAD - Protein inferred from homology: Swiss-Prot protein existence level 3. From Streptomyces alboniger.
   2082..2681    -  CDS            PuroR: puromycin N-acetyltransferase; pac from Streptomyces alboniger; confers resistance to puromycin
   2752..2772    +  misc_feature   MCS (fragment): pUC18/19 multiple cloning site
   2786..2996    -  promoter       SV40 promoter: SV40 early promoter
   3023..3090    -  promoter       SV40 promoter (fragment): SV40 enhancer and early promoter
   3094..3113    +  promoter       AmpR promoter (fragment): bla
   3114..3974    +  CDS            AmpR: β-lactamase; bla; confers resistance to ampicillin, carbenicillin, and related antibiotics
>Addgene plasmid #100797 | sh-SRF | addgene full sequence | sequence record 193244 | Addgene NGS Result
AAGATCAAAGGATCTTCTTGAGATCCTTTTTTTCTGCGCGTAATCTGCTGCTTGCAAACAAAAAAACCAC
CGCTACCAGCGGTGGTTTGTTTGCCGGATCAAGAGCTACCAACTCTTTTTCCGAAGGTAACTGGCTTCAG
CAGAGCGCAGATACCAAATACTGTTCTTCTAGTGTAGCCGTAGTTAGGCCACCACTTCAAGAACTCTGTA
GCACCGCCTACATACCTCGCTCTGCTAATCCTGTTACCAGTGGCTGCTGCCAGTGGCGATAAGTCGTGTC
TTACCGGGTTGGACTCAAGACGATAGTTACCGGATAAGGCGCAGCGGTCGGGCTGAACGGGGGGTTCGTG
CACACAGCCCAGCTTGGAGCGAACGACCTACACCGAACTGAGATACCTACAGCGTGAGCTATGAGAAAGC
GCCACGCTTCCCGAAGGGAGAAAGGCGGACAGGTATCCGGTAAGCGGCAGGGTCGGAACAGGAGAGCGCA
CGAGGGAGCTTCCAGGGGGAAACGCCTGGTATCTTTATAGTCCTGTCGGGTTTCGCCACCTCTGACTTGA
GCGTCGATTTTTGTGATGCTCGTCAGGGGGGCGGAGCCTATGGAAAAACGCCAGCAACGCGGCCTTTTTA
CGGTTCCTGGCCTTTTGCTGGCCTTTTGCTCACATGTTCTTTCCTGCGTTATCCCCTGATTCTGTGGATA
ACCGTATTACCGCCTTTGAGTGAGCTGATACCGCTCGCCGCAGCCGAACGACCGAGCGCAGCGAGTCAGT
GAGCGAGGAAGCGGAAGAGCGCCCAATACGCAAACCGCCTCTCCCCGCGCGTTGGCCGATTCATTAATGC
AGCTGGCACGACAGGTTTCCCGACTGGAAAGCGGGCAGTGAGCGCAACGCAATTAATGTGAGTTAGCTCA
CTCATTAGGCACCCCAGGCTTTACACTTTATGCTTCCGGCTCGTATGTTGTGTGGAATTGTGAGCGGATA
ACAATTTCACACAGGAAACAGCTATGACCATGATTACGCCAAGCTTTTCCAAAAAACTGCAGCCCATGAT
CACCATCTCTTGAATGGTGATCATGGGCTGCAGCGGATCCGAGTGGTCTCATACAGAACTTATAAGATTC
CCAAATCCAAAGACATTTCACGTTTATGGTGATTTCCCAGAACACATAGCGACATGCAAATATGAATTCA
CTGGCCGTCGTTTTACAACGTCGTGACTGGGAAAACCCTGGCGTTACCCAACTTAATCGCCTTGCAGCAC
ATCCCCCTTTCGCCAGCTGGCGTAATAGCGAAGAGGCCCGCACCGATCGCCCTTCCCAACAGTTGCGCAG
CCTGAATGGCGAATGGCGCCTGATGCGGTATTTTCTCCTTACGCATCTGTGCGGTATTTCACACCGCATA
TGGTGCACTCTCAGTACAATCTGCTCTGATGCCGCATAGTTAAGCCAGCCCCGACACCCGCCAACACCCG
CTGACGCGCCCTGACGGGCTTGTCTGCTCCCGGCATCCGCTTACAGACAAGCTGTGACCGTCTCCGGGAG
CTGCATGTGTCAGAGGTTTTCACCGTCATCACCGAAACGCGCGAGACGAAAGGGCCTCGTGATACGCCTA
TTTTTATAGGTTAATGTCATGATAATAATGGTTTCTTAGACGTCAGGTGGCACTTTTCGGGGAAATGTGC
GCGGAACCCCTATTTGTTTATTTTTCTAAATACATTCAAATATGTATCCGCTCATGAGACAATAACCCTG
ATAAATGCTTCAATAATATTGCAGTGAAAAAAATGCTTTATTTGTGAAATTTGTGATGCTATTGCTTTAT
TTGTAACCATTATAAGCTGCAATAAACAAGTTAACAACAACAATTGCATTCATTTTATGTTTCAGGTTCA
GGGGGAGGTGTGGGAGGTTTTTTAAAGCAAGTAAAACCTCTACAAATGTGGTATGGCTGATTATGATCCT
CTAGAGTCGGTGGGCCTCGGGGGCGGGTGCGGGGTCGGCGGGGCCGCCCCGGGTGGCTTCGGTCGGAGCC
ATGGGGTCGTGCGCTCCTTTCGGTCGGGCGCTGCGGGTCGTGGGGCGGGCGTCAGGCACCGGGCTTGCGG
GTCATGCACCAGGTGCGCGGTCCTTCGGGCACCTCGACGTCGGCGGTGACGGTGAAGCCGAGCCGCTCGT
AGAAGGGGAGGTTGCGGGGCGCGGAGGTCTCCAGGAAGGCGGGCACCCCGGCGCGCTCGGCCGCCTCCAC
TCCGGGGAGCACGACGGCGCTGCCCAGACCCTTGCCCTGGTGGTCGGGCGAGACGCCGACGGTGGCCAGG
AACCACGCGGGCTCCTTGGGCCGGTGCGGCGCCAGGAGGCCTTCCATCTGTTGCTGCGCGGCCAGCCGGG
AACCGCTCAACTCGGCCATGCGCGGGCCGATCTCGGCGAACACCGCCCCCGCTTCGACGCTCTCCGGCGT
GGTCCAGACCGCCACCGCGGCGCCGTCGTCCGCGACCCACACCTTGCCGATGTCGAGCCCGACGCGCGTG
AGGAAGAGTTCTTGCAGCTCGGTGACCCGCTCGATGTGGCGGTCCGGGTCGACGGTGTGGCGCGTGGCGG
GGTAGTCGGCGAACGCGGCGGCGAGGGTGCGTACGGCCCGGGGGACGTCGTCGCGGGTGGCGAGGCGCAC
CGTGGGCTTGTACTCGGTCATGGAAGGTCGTCTCCTTGTGAGGGGTCAGGGGCGTGGGTCAGGGGATGGT
GGCGGCACCGGTCGTGGCGGCCGACCTGCAGGCATGCAAGCTAGCTTTTTGCAAAAGCCTAGGCCTCCAA
AAAAGCCTCCTCACTACTTCTGGAATAGCTCAGAGGCCGAGGCGGCCTCGGCCTCTGCATAAATAAAAAA
AATTAGTCAGCCATGGGGCGGAGAATGGGCGGAACTGGGCGGAGTTAGGGGCGGGATGGGCGGAGTTAGG
GGCGGGACTATGGTTGCTGACTAATTGAGATGCATGCTTTGCATACTTCTGCCTGCTGGGGAGCCTGGGG
ACTTTCCACACCTGGTTGCTGACTAATTGAGATGCATGCTTTGCATACTTCTGCCTGCTGGGGAGCCTGG
GGACTTTCCAACCAATATTGAAAAAGGAAGAGTATGAGTATTCAACATTTCCGTGTCGCCCTTATTCCCT
TTTTTGCGGCATTTTGCCTTCCTGTTTTTGCTCACCCAGAAACGCTGGTGAAAGTAAAAGATGCTGAAGA
TCAGTTGGGTGCACGAGTGGGTTACATCGAACTGGATCTCAACAGCGGTAAGATCCTTGAGAGTTTTCGC
CCCGAAGAACGTTTTCCAATGATGAGCACTTTTAAAGTTCTGCTATGTGGCGCGGTATTATCCCGTATTG
ACGCCGGGCAAGAGCAACTCGGTCGCCGCATACACTATTCTCAGAATGACTTGGTTGAGTACTCACCAGT
CACAGAAAAGCATCTTACGGATGGCATGACAGTAAGAGAATTATGCAGTGCTGCCATAACCATGAGTGAT
AACACTGCGGCCAACTTACTTCTGACAACGATCGGAGGACCGAAGGAGCTAACCGCTTTTTTGCACAACA
TGGGGGATCATGTAACTCGCCTTGATCGTTGGGAACCGGAGCTGAATGAAGCCATACCAAACGACGAGCG
TGACACCACGATGCCTGTAGCAATGGCAACAACGTTGCGCAAACTATTAACTGGCGAACTACTTACTCTA
GCTTCCCGGCAACAATTAATAGACTGGATGGAGGCGGATAAAGTTGCAGGACCACTTCTGCGCTCGGCCC
TTCCGGCTGGCTGGTTTATTGCTGATAAATCTGGAGCCGGTGAGCGTGGGTCTCGCGGTATCATTGCAGC
ACTGGGGCCAGATGGTAAGCCCTCCCGTATCGTAGTTATCTACACGACGGGGAGTCAGGCAACTATGGAT
GAACGAAATAGACAGATCGCTGAGATAGGTGCCTCACTGATTAAGCATTGGTAACTGTCAGACCAAGTTT
ACTCATATATACTTTAGATTGATTTAAAACTTCATTTTTAATTTAAAAGGATCTAGGTGAAGATCCTTTT
TGATAATCTCATGACCAAAATCCCTTAACGTGAGTTTTCGTTCCACTGAGCGTCAGACCCCGTAGAA
