>Addgene plasmid #100797 | sh-SRF | depositor partial sequence | sequence record 189488 | sh-SRF
GATCCGCTGCAGCCCATGATCACCATTCAAGAGATGGTGATCATGGGCTGCAGTTTTTTGGAAA
